Addgene plasmid #41476: TALEN-ID12-A
Depositing lab: Veit Hornung. Depositing organization: Universitaetsklinikum Bonn. Publication: A ligation-independent cloning technique for high-throughput assembly of transcription activator-like effector genes. Schmid-Burgk JL, Schmidt T, Kaiser V, Honing K, Hornung V. Nat Biotechnol. 2012 Dec 16. doi: 10.1038/nbt.2460. PubMed 23242165.
Backbone
  Vector backbone: pCDNA3
  Backbone manufacturer: Invitrogen
  Backbone size w/o insert (bp): 7042
  Vector type: Mammalian Expression
  Selectable markers: Neomycin (select with G418)
Growth in bacteria
  Bacterial resistance: Ampicillin, 100 μg/mL
  Growth temperature: 37°C
  Growth strain: DH10B
  Copy number: High Copy
Gene/Insert
  Gene/Insert name: TALEN-FokI nuclease backbone
  Species: Synthetic
  Insert size (bp): 1503
  Promoter: CMV
  Tag / fusion protein: 3xFLAG (N terminal on backbone); WT FokI nuclease domain (C terminal on backbone)
  Cloning method: Restriction Enzyme; 5′ cloning site XhoI (destroyed during cloning); 3′ cloning site NotI (destroyed during cloning)
  Sequencing primers: 5′ CMV-F; 3′ BGH_rev
Terms and licenses: Academic/Nonprofit Terms; Industry Terms: Not Available to Industry
How to cite: TALEN-ID12-A was a gift from Veit Hornung (Addgene plasmid # 41476 ; http://n2t.net/addgene:41476 ; RRID:Addgene_41476)
