[The description below was written by a language model from this plasmid's Addgene catalogue record and pLannotate feature annotations shown in this document.]
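Description:
TALEN-ID12-A is a pcDNA3-based mammalian expression plasmid that carries a TALEN–FokI nuclease backbone, a synthetic scaffold intended to receive an array of TAL effector DNA-binding repeats. It comes from work describing a ligation-independent cloning method for high-throughput assembly of TAL effector genes. In bacteria it replicates from a high-copy ColE1/pUC-type origin and is selected with ampicillin through the β-lactamase gene. An f1 origin is also present. For mammalian cells, an SV40 early promoter drives the neomycin phosphotransferase gene, followed by an SV40 polyadenylation signal, which allows G418 selection of stable transfectants.

The expression cassette is driven by the CMV immediate-early enhancer and promoter and terminated by the bovine growth hormone polyadenylation signal. T7 promoter sequences lie upstream of the insert and an SP6 promoter lies downstream in the reverse orientation. The open reading frame begins with an N-terminal 3xFLAG epitope for detection. It continues with segments matching the Xanthomonas TAL effectors AvrXa10 and AvrBs3, which presumably correspond to the N- and C-terminal flanking regions of the TAL effector scaffold. The frame ends in a wild-type FokI cleavage domain. A gap separates the two TAL-derived segments, consistent with a position where repeat modules would be inserted, although the record does not describe the acceptor site or what the "ID12-A" designation specifies. The annotation also detects a loxP site just downstream of the FokI coding region, and its purpose is not stated.

The listed backbone size equals the full sequence length, so that figure evidently describes the whole plasmid. Once completed with repeat arrays, constructs of this type are normally used in pairs, because FokI must dimerise to make targeted double-strand breaks for genome editing in mammalian cells.
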