Features (pLannotate 1.2.2; 26 found; start..end, strand, type, name):
     36..80      -  misc_feature   bom (fragment): basis of mobility region from pBR322
    235..614     +  enhancer       CMV enhancer: human cytomegalovirus immediate early enhancer
    615..818     +  promoter       CMV promoter: human cytomegalovirus (CMV) immediate early promoter
    814..847     +  LTR            5' LTR (truncated) (fragment): truncated 5' long terminal repeat (LTR) from HIV-1
    863..881     +  promoter       T7 promoter: promoter for bacteriophage T7 RNA polymerase
    913..931     +  promoter       T7 promoter: promoter for bacteriophage T7 RNA polymerase
   1025..1045    +  CDS            FLAG (fragment): FLAG® epitope tag, followed by an enterokinase cleavage site
   1097..1519    +  CDS            avrXa10 (fragment): AVX10_XANOO - Experimental evidence at protein level: Swiss-Prot protein existence level 1. Avirulence protein. Induces the hypersensitive response (HR)in rice plants carrying the resistance gene Xa10. Activity depends on the presence of the core repeat domains; replacement with repeat domains from other proteins (AvrBs3 of X.euvesicatoria (AC P14727) or AvrXa7 of this organism) does not elicit the HR. Probably acts as a transcription factor in its host plant (rice) to induce plant resistance or disease. From Xanthomonas oryzae pv. oryzae.
   1636..1842    +  CDS            avrBs3 (fragment): AVRB3_XANEU - Experimental evidence at protein level: Swiss-Prot protein existence level 1. Avirulence protein. Acts as a transcription factor in C.annuum plants. In susceptible plants lacking the Bs3 resistance gene induces expression of a number of genes, including genes homologous to a family of auxin-induced genes, alpha-expansin genes, pectate lyase, anthocyanidin glucoside rhamnosyl transferase and at least one transcription factor, UPA20. Their expression leads to plant hypertrophy in mesophyll cells, probably mainly mediated by UPA20 (PubMed:17962565). In resistant plants induces the h
   1831..2418    +  CDS            fokIR (fragment): T2F1_PLAOK - Also known as rfoKI. Experimental evidence at protein level: Swiss-Prot protein existence level 1. Recognizes the double-stranded sequence 5'-GGATG-3'/3'-CATCC- 5' and cleaves respectively 14 bases after G-1 and 13 bases before C-1. From Planomicrobium okeanokoites (Planococcus okeanokoites) (Flavobacterium okeanokoites).
   2440..2473    +  protein_bind   loxP: Cre-mediated recombination occurs in the 8-bp core sequence (GCATACAT). Cre recombinase
   2594..2612    -  promoter       SP6 promoter: promoter for bacteriophage SP6 RNA polymerase
   2638..2862    +  polyA_signal   bGH poly(A) signal: bovine growth hormone polyadenylation signal
   2866..2887    +  promoter       SV40 promoter (fragment): SV40 enhancer and early promoter
   2908..3336    +  rep_origin     f1 ori (sequence partly withheld): f1 bacteriophage origin of replication; arrow indicates direction of (+) strand synthesis
   3350..3680    +  promoter       SV40 promoter: SV40 enhancer and early promoter
   3747..4538    +  CDS            neo: KKA2_KLEPN - Also known as kan, nptII. Experimental evidence at protein level: Swiss-Prot protein existence level 1. Resistance to kanamycin, neomycin, paromomycin, ribostamycin, butirosin and gentamicin B. From Klebsiella pneumoniae.
   4562..4720    +  CDS            ble (fragment): BLE_KLEPN - Experimental evidence at protein level: Swiss-Prot protein existence level 1. Binding protein with a strong affinity to the bleomycin family of antibiotics. Binds to CL990; an antimitotic-antibiotic compound. From Klebsiella pneumoniae.
   4715..4836    +  polyA_signal   SV40 poly(A) signal: SV40 polyadenylation signal
   4909..4925    -  protein_bind   lac operator: The lac repressor binds to the lac operator to inhibit transcription in E. coli. This inhibition can be relieved by adding lactose or isopropyl-β-D-thiogalactopyranoside (IPTG). lac repressor encoded by lacI
   4933..4963    -  promoter       lac promoter: promoter for the E. coli lac operon
   4978..4999    -  protein_bind   CAP binding site: CAP binding activates transcription in the presence of cAMP. E. coli catabolite activator protein
   5012..5104    -  CDS            lacI (fragment): lac repressor; lacI; The lac repressor binds to the lac operator to inhibit transcription in E. coli. This inhibition can be relieved by adding lactose or isopropyl-β-D-thiogalactopyranoside (IPTG).
   5287..5875    -  rep_origin     ori: high-copy-number ColE1/pMB1/pBR322/pUC origin of replication
   6046..6906    -  CDS            AmpR: β-lactamase; bla; confers resistance to ampicillin, carbenicillin, and related antibiotics
   6907..7011    -  promoter       AmpR promoter: bla
>Addgene plasmid #41476 | TALEN-ID12-A | depositor full sequence | sequence record 55345 | TALEN-ID12-A sequence 7042 bps
GACGGATCGGGAGATCTCCCGATCCCCTATGGTCGACTCTCAGTACAATCTGCTCTGATGCCGCATAGTT
AAGCCAGTATCTGCTCCCTGCTTGTGTGTTGGAGGTCGCTGAGTAGTGCGCGAGCAAAATTTAAGCTACA
ACAAGGCAAGGCTTGACCGACAATTGCATGAAGAATCTGCTTAGGGTTAGGCGTTTTGCGCTGCTTCGCG
ATGTACGGGCCAGATATACGCGTTGACATTGATTATTGACTAGTTATTAATAGTAATCAATTACGGGGTC
ATTAGTTCATAGCCCATATATGGAGTTCCGCGTTACATAACTTACGGTAAATGGCCCGCCTGGCTGACCG
CCCAACGACCCCCGCCCATTGACGTCAATAATGACGTATGTTCCCATAGTAACGCCAATAGGGACTTTCC
ATTGACGTCAATGGGTGGACTATTTACGGTAAACTGCCCACTTGGCAGTACATCAAGTGTATCATATGCC
AAGTACGCCCCCTATTGACGTCAATGACGGTAAATGGCCCGCCTGGCATTATGCCCAGTACATGACCTTA
TGGGACTTTCCTACTTGGCAGTACATCTACGTATTAGTCATCGCTATTACCATGGTGATGCGGTTTTGGC
AGTACATCAATGGGCGTGGATAGCGGTTTGACTCACGGGGATTTCCAAGTCTCCACCCCATTGACGTCAA
TGGGAGTTTGTTTTGGCACCAAAATCAACGGGACTTTCCAAAATGTCGTAACAACTCCGCCCCATTGACG
CAAATGGGCGGTAGGCGTGTACGGTGGGAGGTCTATATAAGCAGAGCTCTCTGGCTAACTAGAGAACCCA
CTGCTTACTGGCTTATCGAAATTAATACGACTCACTATAGGGAGACCCAAGCTTGGACCCTCGTACAGAA
GCTAATACGACTCACTATAGGGAAATAAGAGAGAAAAGAAGAGTAAGAAGAAATAATAGACTCGAGATGG
ACTACAAGGACCACGACGGCGACTACAAGGACCACGACATCGACTACAAGGACGACGACGACAAGATGGC
CCCCAAGAAGAAGAGAAAGGTGGGCATCCACAGAGGCGTGCCCATGGTGGACCTGAGAACCCTGGGCTAC
AGCCAGCAGCAGCAGGAGAAGATCAAGCCCAAGGTGAGAAGCACCGTGGCCCAGCACCACGAGGCCCTGG
TGGGCCACGGCTTCACCCACGCCCACATCGTGGCCCTGAGCCAGCACCCCGCCGCCCTGGGCACCGTGGC
CGTGAAGTACCAGGACATGATCGCCGCCCTGCCCGAGGCCACCCACGAGGCCATCGTGGGCGTGGGCAAG
CAGTGGAGCGGCGCCAGAGCCCTGGAGGCCCTGCTGACCGTGGCCGGCGAGCTGAGAGGCCCCCCCCTCC
AGCTGGACACCGGCCAGCTGCTGAAGATCGCCAAGAGAGGCGGCGTGACCGCCGTGGAGGCCGTGCACGC
CTGGAGAAACGCCCTGACCGGCGCCCCCCTGAATTTGACACCCGACCAAGGTACCGGTGGATCCGGTGGT
ACCGGTTGCTCCCTGTCTTGTGTCAAGACCATGGGCTGACCCCCGAGCAGGTGGTGGCCATCGCCAGCAA
CATCGGCGGCAGACCCGCCCTGGAGAGCATCGTGGCCCAGCTGAGCAGACCCGACCCCGCCCTGGCCGCC
CTGACCAACGACCACCTGGTGGCCCTGGCCTGCCTGGGCGGCAGACCCGCCCTGGACGCCGTGAAGAAGG
GCCTGCCCCACGCCCCCGCCCTGATCAAGAGAACCAACAGAAGAATCCCCGAGAGAACCAGCCACAGAGT
GGCCGGCAGCCAGCTGGTGAAGAGCGAGCTGGAGGAGAAGAAGAGCGAGCTGAGACACAAGCTGAAGTAC
GTGCCCCACGAGTACATCGAGCTGATCGAGATCGCCAGAAACAGCACCCAGGACAGAATCCTGGAGATGA
AGGTGATGGAGTTCTTCATGAAGGTGTACGGCTACAGAGGCAAGCACCTGGGCGGCAGCAGAAAGCCCGA
CGGCGCCATCTACACCGTGGGCAGCCCCATCGACTACGGCGTGATCGTGGACACCAAGGCCTACAGCGGC
GGCTACAACCTGCCCATCGGCCAGGCCGACGAGATGCAGAGATACGTGGAGGAGAACCAGACCAGAAACA
AGCACATCAACCCCAACGAGTGGTGGAAGGTGTACCCCAGCAGCGTGACCGAGTTCAAGTTCCTGTTCGT
GAGCGGCCACTTCAAGGGCAACTACAAGGCCCAGCTGACCAGACTGAACCACATCACCAACTGCAACGGC
GCCGTGCTGAGCGTGGAGGAGCTGCTGATCGGCGGCGAGATGATCAAGGCCGGCACCCTGACCCTGGAGG
AGGTGAGAAGAAAGTTCAACAACGGCGAGATCAACTTCAGAAGCTCTAGATGAACTAGTATAACTTCGTA
TAGCATACATTATACGAAGTTATGCTAGCGCGGCCGCGCTGCCTTCTGCGGGGCTTGCCTTCTGGCCATG
CCCTTCTTCTCTCCCTTGACACCTGTACCTCTTGGTCTTTGAATAAAGCCTGAGTAGGAAGTGAGGGCCC
TATTCTATAGTGTCACCTAAATGCTAGAGCTCGCTGATCAGCCTCGACTGTGCCTTCTAGTTGCCAGCCA
TCTGTTGTTTGCCCCTCCCCCGTGCCTTCCTTGACCCTGGAAGGTGCCACTCCCACTGTCCTTTCCTAAT
AAAATGAGGAAATTGCATCGCATTGTCTGAGTAGGTGTCATTCTATTCTGGGGGGTGGGGTGGGGCAGGA
CAGCAAGGGGGAGGATTGGGAAGACAATAGCAGGCATGCTGGGGATGCGGTGGGCTCTATGGCTTCTGAG
GCGGAAAGAACCAGCTGGGGCTCTAGGGGGTATCCCC
[124 nt withheld, positions 2908-3031]
C
[32 nt withheld, positions 3033-3064]
CA
[57 nt withheld, positions 3067-3123]
A
[49 nt withheld, positions 3125-3173]
CCTTTGACGTTGGAGTCCACGTTCTTT
[37 nt withheld, positions 3201-3237]
ACCCTATCTCGGTCTATTCTTTTGATTTATAAGGGATTTTGGGGATTTCGGCCTATTGGTTAAAAAATGA
GCTGATTTAACAAAAATTTAACGCGAATTAATTCTGTGGAATGTGTGTCAGTTAGGGTGTGGAAAGTCCC
CAGGCTCCCCAGGCAGGCAGAAGTATGCAAAGCATGCATCTCAATTAGTCAGCAACCAGGTGTGGAAAGT
CCCCAGGCTCCCCAGCAGGCAGAAGTATGCAAAGCATGCATCTCAATTAGTCAGCAACCATAGTCCCGCC
CCTAACTCCGCCCATCCCGCCCCTAACTCCGCCCAGTTCCGCCCATTCTCCGCCCCATGGCTGACTAATT
TTTTTTATTTATGCAGAGGCCGAGGCCGCCTCTGCCTCTGAGCTATTCCAGAAGTAGTGAGGAGGCTTTT
TTGGAGGCCTAGGCTTTTGCAAAAAGCTCCCGGGAGCTTGTATATCCATTTTCGGATCTGATCAAGAGAC
AGGATGAGGATCGTTTCGCATGATTGAACAAGATGGATTGCACGCAGGTTCTCCGGCCGCTTGGGTGGAG
AGGCTATTCGGCTATGACTGGGCACAACAGACAATCGGCTGCTCTGATGCCGCCGTGTTCCGGCTGTCAG
CGCAGGGGCGCCCGGTTCTTTTTGTCAAGACCGACCTGTCCGGTGCCCTGAATGAACTGCAGGACGAGGC
AGCGCGGCTATCGTGGCTGGCCACGACGGGCGTTCCTTGCGCAGCTGTGCTCGACGTTGTCACTGAAGCG
GGAAGGGACTGGCTGCTATTGGGCGAAGTGCCGGGGCAGGATCTCCTGTCATCTCACCTTGCTCCTGCCG
AGAAAGTATCCATCATGGCTGATGCAATGCGGCGGCTGCATACGCTTGATCCGGCTACCTGCCCATTCGA
CCACCAAGCGAAACATCGCATCGAGCGAGCACGTACTCGGATGGAAGCCGGTCTTGTCGATCAGGATGAT
CTGGACGAAGAGCATCAGGGGCTCGCGCCAGCCGAACTGTTCGCCAGGCTCAAGGCGCGCATGCCCGACG
GCGAGGATCTCGTCGTGACCCATGGCGATGCCTGCTTGCCGAATATCATGGTGGAAAATGGCCGCTTTTC
TGGATTCATCGACTGTGGCCGGCTGGGTGTGGCGGACCGCTATCAGGACATAGCGTTGGCTACCCGTGAT
ATTGCTGAAGAGCTTGGCGGCGAATGGGCTGACCGCTTCCTCGTGCTTTACGGTATCGCCGCTCCCGATT
CGCAGCGCATCGCCTTCTATCGCCTTCTTGACGAGTTCTTCTGAGCGGGACTCTGGGGTTCGAAATGACC
GACCAAGCGACGCCCAACCTGCCATCACGAGATTTCGATTCCACCGCCGCCTTCTATGAAAGGTTGGGCT
TCGGAATCGTTTTCCGGGACGCCGGCTGGATGATCCTCCAGCGCGGGGATCTCATGCTGGAGTTCTTCGC
CCACCCCAACTTGTTTATTGCAGCTTATAATGGTTACAAATAAAGCAATAGCATCACAAATTTCACAAAT
AAAGCATTTTTTTCACTGCATTCTAGTTGTGGTTTGTCCAAACTCATCAATGTATCTTATCATGTCTGTA
TACCGTCGACCTCTAGCTAGAGCTTGGCGTAATCATGGTCATAGCTGTTTCCTGTGTGAAATTGTTATCC
GCTCACAATTCCACACAACATACGAGCCGGAAGCATAAAGTGTAAAGCCTGGGGTGCCTAATGAGTGAGC
TAACTCACATTAATTGCGTTGCGCTCACTGCCCGCTTTCCAGTCGGGAAACCTGTCGTGCCAGCTGCATT
AATGAATCGGCCAACGCGCGGGGAGAGGCGGTTTGCGTATTGGGCGCTCTTCCGCTTCCTCGCTCACTGA
CTCGCTGCGCTCGGTCGTTCGGCTGCGGCGAGCGGTATCAGCTCACTCAAAGGCGGTAATACGGTTATCC
ACAGAATCAGGGGATAACGCAGGAAAGAACATGTGAGCAAAAGGCCAGCAAAAGGCCAGGAACCGTAAAA
AGGCCGCGTTGCTGGCGTTTTTCCATAGGCTCCGCCCCCCTGACGAGCATCACAAAAATCGACGCTCAAG
TCAGAGGTGGCGAAACCCGACAGGACTATAAAGATACCAGGCGTTTCCCCCTGGAAGCTCCCTCGTGCGC
TCTCCTGTTCCGACCCTGCCGCTTACCGGATACCTGTCCGCCTTTCTCCCTTCGGGAAGCGTGGCGCTTT
CTCAATGCTCACGCTGTAGGTATCTCAGTTCGGTGTAGGTCGTTCGCTCCAAGCTGGGCTGTGTGCACGA
ACCCCCCGTTCAGCCCGACCGCTGCGCCTTATCCGGTAACTATCGTCTTGAGTCCAACCCGGTAAGACAC
GACTTATCGCCACTGGCAGCAGCCACTGGTAACAGGATTAGCAGAGCGAGGTATGTAGGCGGTGCTACAG
AGTTCTTGAAGTGGTGGCCTAACTACGGCTACACTAGAAGGACAGTATTTGGTATCTGCGCTCTGCTGAA
GCCAGTTACCTTCGGAAAAAGAGTTGGTAGCTCTTGATCCGGCAAACAAACCACCGCTGGTAGCGGTGGT
TTTTTTGTTTGCAAGCAGCAGATTACGCGCAGAAAAAAAGGATCTCAAGAAGATCCTTTGATCTTTTCTA
CGGGGTCTGACGCTCAGTGGAACGAAAACTCACGTTAAGGGATTTTGGTCATGAGATTATCAAAAAGGAT
CTTCACCTAGATCCTTTTAAATTAAAAATGAAGTTTTAAATCAATCTAAAGTATATATGAGTAAACTTGG
TCTGACAGTTACCAATGCTTAATCAGTGAGGCACCTATCTCAGCGATCTGTCTATTTCGTTCATCCATAG
TTGCCTGACTCCCCGTCGTGTAGATAACTACGATACGGGAGGGCTTACCATCTGGCCCCAGTGCTGCAAT
GATACCGCGAGACCCACGCTCACCGGCTCCAGATTTATCAGCAATAAACCAGCCAGCCGGAAGGGCCGAG
CGCAGAAGTGGTCCTGCAACTTTATCCGCCTCCATCCAGTCTATTAATTGTTGCCGGGAAGCTAGAGTAA
GTAGTTCGCCAGTTAATAGTTTGCGCAACGTTGTTGCCATTGCTACAGGCATCGTGGTGTCACGCTCGTC
GTTTGGTATGGCTTCATTCAGCTCCGGTTCCCAACGATCAAGGCGAGTTACATGATCCCCCATGTTGTGC
AAAAAAGCGGTTAGCTCCTTCGGTCCTCCGATCGTTGTCAGAAGTAAGTTGGCCGCAGTGTTATCACTCA
TGGTTATGGCAGCACTGCATAATTCTCTTACTGTCATGCCATCCGTAAGATGCTTTTCTGTGACTGGTGA
GTACTCAACCAAGTCATTCTGAGAATAGTGTATGCGGCGACCGAGTTGCTCTTGCCCGGCGTCAATACGG
GATAATACCGCGCCACATAGCAGAACTTTAAAAGTGCTCATCATTGGAAAACGTTCTTCGGGGCGAAAAC
TCTCAAGGATCTTACCGCTGTTGAGATCCAGTTCGATGTAACCCACTCGTGCACCCAACTGATCTTCAGC
ATCTTTTACTTTCACCAGCGTTTCTGGGTGAGCAAAAACAGGAAGGCAAAATGCCGCAAAAAAGGGAATA
AGGGCGACACGGAAATGTTGAATACTCATACTCTTCCTTTTTCAATATTATTGAAGCATTTATCAGGGTT
ATTGTCTCATGAGCGGATACATATTTGAATGTATTTAGAAAAATAAACAAATAGGGGTTCCGCGCACATT
TCCCCGAAAAGTGCCACCTGACGTC
