>Addgene plasmid #41476 | TALEN-ID12-A | addgene partial sequence | sequence record 55716 | CMV-F 5'-CGCAAATGGGCGGTAGGCGTG-3'
AGCAGAGCTCTCTGGCTAACTAGAGAACCCACTGCTTACTGGCTTATCGAAATTAATACGACTCACTATA
GGGAGACCCAAGCTTTTGGACCCTCGTACAGAAGCTAATACGACTCACTATAGGGAAATAAGAGAGAAAA
GAAGAGTAAGAAGAAATAATAGACTCGAGATGGACTACAAGGACCACGACGGCGACTACAAGGACCACGA
CATCGACTACAAGGACGACGACGACAAGATGGCCCCCAAGAAGAAGAGAAAGGTGGGCATCCACAGAGGC
GTGCCCATGGTGGACCTGAGAACCCTGGGCTACAGCCAGCAGCAGCAGGAGAAGATCAAGCCCAAGGTGA
GAAGCACCGTGGCCCAGCACCACGAGGCCCTGGTGGGCCACGGCTTCACCCACGCCCACATCGTGGCCCT
GAGCCAGCACCCCGCCGCCCTGGGCACCGTGGCCGTGAAGTACCAGGACATGATCGCCGCCCTGCCCGAG
GCCACCCACGAGGCCATCGTGGGCGTGGGCAAGCAGTGGAGCGGCGCCAGAGCCCTGGAGGCCCTGCTGA
CCGTGGCCGGCGAGCTGAGAGGCCCCCCCCTCCAGCTGGACACCGGCCAGCTGCTGAAGATCGCCAAGAG
AGGCGGCGTGACCGCCGTGGAGGCCGTGCACGCCTGGAGAAACGCCCTGACCGGCGCCCCCCTGAATTTG
ACACCCGACCAAGGTACCGGTGGATCCGGTGGTACCGGTTGCTCCCTGTCTTGTGTCAAGACCATGGGCT
GACCCCCGAGCAGGTGGTGGCCATCGCCAGCAACATCGGCGGCAGACCCGCCCTGGAGAGCATCGTGGCC
CAGCTGAGCAGACCCGACCCCGCCCTGGCCGCCCTGACCAACGACCACCTGGTGGCCCTGGCCTGCCTGG
GCGGCAGACCCGCCCTG
