>Addgene plasmid #41476 | TALEN-ID12-A | addgene partial sequence | sequence record 55720 | FokI-Endo-R 5'-TGTGCTTGTTTCTGGTCTGG-3'
TCTCGTCGGCCTGGCCGATGGGCAGGTTGTAGCCGCCGCTGTAGGCCTTGGTGTCCACGATCACGCCGTA
GTCGATGGGGCTGCCCACGGTGTAGATGGCGCCGTCGGGCTTTCTGCTGCCGCCCAGGTGCTTGCCTCTG
TAGCCGTACACCTTCATGAAGAACTCCATCACCTTCATCTCCAGGATTCTGTCCTGGGTGCTGTTTCTGG
CGATCTCGATCAGCTCGATGTACTCGTGGGGCACGTACTTCAGCTTGTGTCTCAGCTCGCTCTTCTTCTC
CTCCAGCTCGCTCTTCACCAGCTGGCTGCCGGCCACTCTGTGGCTGGTTCTCTCGGGGATTCTTCTGTTG
GTTCTCTTGATCAGGGCGGGGGCGTGGGGCAGGCCCTTCTTCACGGCGTCCAGGGCGGGTCTGCCGCCCA
GGCAGGCCAGGGCCACCAGGTGGTCGTTGGTCAGGGCGGCCAGGGCGGGGTCGGGTCTGCTCAGCTGGGC
CACGATGCTCTCCAGGGCGGGTCTGCCGCCGATGTTGCTGGCGATGGCCACCACCTGCTCGGGGGTCAGC
CCATGGTCTTGACACAAGACAGGGAGCAACCGGTACCACCGGATCCACCGGTACCTTGGTCGGGTGTCAA
ATTCAGGGGGGCGCCGGTCAGGGCGTTTCTCCAGGCGTGCACGGCCTCCACGGCGGTCACGCCGCCTCTC
TTGGCGATCTTCAGCAGCTGGCCGGTGTCCAGCTGGAGGGGGGGGCCTCTCAGCTCGCCGGCCACGGTCA
GCAGGGCCTCCAGGGCTCTGGCGCCGCTCCACTGCTTGCCCACGCCCACGATGGCCTCGTGGGTGGCCTC
GGGCAGGGCGGCGATCATGTCCTGGTACTTCACGGCCACGGTGCC
